>Addgene plasmid #122013 | pCoofy61 | addgene full sequence | sequence record 243826 | Addgene NGS Result
AGTGGCGAGCCCGATCTTCCCCATCGGTGATGTCGGCGATATAGGCGCCAGCAACCGCACCTGTGGCGCC
GGTGATGCCGGCCACGATGCGTCCGGCGTAGAGGATCGAGATCTCGATCCCGCGAAATTAATACGACTCA
CTATAGGGGAATTGTGAGCGGATAACAATTCCCCTCTAGAAATAATTTTGTTTAACTTTAAGAAGGAGAT
ATACCATGAAACATCACCATCACCATCACGTGAGCAAGGGCGAGGAGCTGTTCACCGGGGTGGTGCCCAT
CCTGGTCGAGCTGGACGGCGACGTAAACGGCCACAAGTTCAGCGTGTCCGGCGAGGGCGAGGGCGATGCC
ACCTACGGCAAGCTGACCCTGAAGTTCATCTGCACCACCGGCAAGCTGCCCGTGCCCTGGCCCACCCTCG
TGACCACCCTGACCTACGGCGTGCAGTGCTTCAGCCGCTACCCCGACCACATGAAGCAGCACGACTTCTT
CAAGTCCGCCATGCCCGAAGGCTACGTCCAGGAGCGCACCATCTTCTTCAAGGACGACGGCAACTACAAG
ACCCGCGCCGAGGTGAAGTTCGAGGGCGACACCCTGGTGAACCGCATCGAGCTGAAGGGCATCGACTTCA
AGGAGGACGGCAACATCCTGGGGCACAAGCTGGAGTACAACTACAACAGCCACAACGTCTATATCATGGC
CGACAAGCAGAAGAACGGCATCAAGGTGAACTTCAAGATCCGCCACAACATCGAGGACGGCAGCGTGCAG
CTCGCCGACCACTACCAGCAGAACACCCCCATCGGCGACGGCCCCGTGCTGCTGCCCGACAACCACTACC
TGAGCACCCAGTCCGCCCTGAGCAAAGACCCCAACGAGAAGCGCGATCACATGGTCCTTAAGGAGTTCGT
GACCGCCGCCGGGATCACTCTCGGCATGGACGAGCTGTACAAGGGGGGTGGTGGCTCCGGTGGCGGAGGT
ACCCTGGAAGTTCTGTTCCAGGGGCCCATGGACTAATGAGGTACCGGATCCGAATTCGAGCTCCGTCGAC
AAGCTTGATATCGAATTCCTGCAGCCCAAACTGCAGTTGACAACATAAAAACTTTGTGTTATACTTGTAA
CGTAAGGAGGTAATGATTCAGTTTAAGGTTTACACCTATAAAAGAGAGAGCCGTTATCGTCTGTTTGTGG
ATGTACAGAGTGATATTATTGACACGCCCGGGCGACGGATGGTGATCCCCCTGGCCAGTGCACGTCTGCT
GTCAGATAAAGTCTCCCGTGAACTTTACCCGGTGGTGCATATCGGGGATGAAAGCTGGCGCATGATGACC
ACCGATATGGCCAGTGTGCCGGTCTCCGTTATCGGGGAAGAAGTGGCTGATCTCAGCCACCGCGAAAATG
ACATCAAAAACGCCATTAACCTGATGTTCTGGGGAATATAAGCTTGCGGCCGCACTCGAGCACCACCACC
ACCACCACTGAGATCCGGCTGCTAACAAAGCCCGAAAGGAAGCTGAGTTGGCTGCTGCCACCGCTGAGCA
ATAACTAGCATAACCCCTTGGGGCCTCTAAACGGGTCTTGAGGGGTTTTTTGCTGAAAGGAGGAACTATA
TCCGGATTGGCGAATGGG
[124 nt withheld, positions 1629-1752]
C
[91 nt withheld, positions 1754-1844]
A
[49 nt withheld, positions 1846-1894]
CCTTTGACGTTGGAGTCCACGTTCTTT
[37 nt withheld, positions 1922-1958]
ACCCTATCTCGGTCTATTCTTTTGATTTATAAGGGATTTTGCCGATTTCGGCCTATTGGTTAAAAAATGA
GCTGATTTAACAAAAATTTAACGCGAATTTTAACAAAATATTAACGCTTACAATTTAGGTGGCACTTTTC
GGGGAAATGTGCGCGGAACCCCTATTTGTTTATTTTTCTAAATACATTCAAATATGTATCCGCTCATGAA
TTAATTCTTAGAAAAACTCATCGAGCATCAAATGAAACTGCAATTTATTCATATCAGGATTATCAATACC
ATATTTTTGAAAAAGCCGTTTCTGTAATGAAGGAGAAAACTCACCGAGGCAGTTCCATAGGATGGCAAGA
TCCTGGTATCGGTCTGCGATTCCGACTCGTCCAACATCAATACAACCTATTAATTTCCCCTCGTCAAAAA
TAAGGTTATCAAGTGAGAAATCACCATGAGTGACGACTGAATCCGGTGAGAATGGCAAAAGTTTATGCAT
TTCTTTCCAGACTTGTTCAACAGGCCAGCCATTACGCTCGTCATCAAAATCACTCGCATCAACCAAACCG
TTATTCATTCGTGATTGCGCCTGAGCGAGACGAAATACGCGATCGCTGTTAAAAGGACAATTACAAACAG
GAATCGAATGCAACCGGCGCAGGAACACTGCCAGCGCATCAACAATATTTTCACCTGAATCAGGATATTC
TTCTAATACCTGGAATGCTGTTTTCCCGGGGATCGCAGTGGTGAGTAACCATGCATCATCAGGAGTACGG
ATAAAATGCTTGATGGTCGGAAGAGGCATAAATTCCGTCAGCCAGTTTAGTCTGACCATCTCATCTGTAA
CATCATTGGCAACGCTACCTTTGCCATGTTTCAGAAACAACTCTGGCGCATCGGGCTTCCCATACAATCG
ATAGATTGTCGCACCTGATTGCCCGACATTATCGCGAGCCCATTTATACCCATATAAATCAGCATCCATG
TTGGAATTTAATCGCGGCCTAGAGCAAGACGTTTCCCGTTGAATATGGCTCATAACACCCCTTGTATTAC
TGTTTATGTAAGCAGACAGTTTTATTGTTCATGACCAAAATCCCTTAACGTGAGTTTTCGTTCCACTGAG
CGTCAGACCCCGTAGAAAAGATCAAAGGATCTTCTTGAGATCCTTTTTTTCTGCGCGTAATCTGCTGCTT
GCAAACAAAAAAACCACCGCTACCAGCGGTGGTTTGTTTGCCGGATCAAGAGCTACCAACTCTTTTTCCG
AAGGTAACTGGCTTCAGCAGAGCGCAGATACCAAATACTGTCCTTCTAGTGTAGCCGTAGTTAGGCCACC
ACTTCAAGAACTCTGTAGCACCGCCTACATACCTCGCTCTGCTAATCCTGTTACCAGTGGCTGCTGCCAG
TGGCGATAAGTCGTGTCTTACCGGGTTGGACTCAAGACGATAGTTACCGGATAAGGCGCAGCGGTCGGGC
TGAACGGGGGGTTCGTGCACACAGCCCAGCTTGGAGCGAACGACCTACACCGAACTGAGATACCTACAGC
GTGAGCTATGAGAAAGCGCCACGCTTCCCGAAGGGAGAAAGGCGGACAGGTATCCGGTAAGCGGCAGGGT
CGGAACAGGAGAGCGCACGAGGGAGCTTCCAGGGGGAAACGCCTGGTATCTTTATAGTCCTGTCGGGTTT
CGCCACCTCTGACTTGAGCGTCGATTTTTGTGATGCTCGTCAGGGGGGCGGAGCCTATGGAAAAACGCCA
GCAACGCGGCCTTTTTACGGTTCCTGGCCTTTTGCTGGCCTTTTGCTCACATGTTCTTTCCTGCGTTATC
CCCTGATTCTGTGGATAACCGTATTACCGCCTTTGAGTGAGCTGATACCGCTCGCCGCAGCCGAACGACC
GAGCGCAGCGAGTCAGTGAGCGAGGAAGCGGAAGAGCGCCTGATGCGGTATTTTCTCCTTACGCATCTGT
GCGGTATTTCACACCGCAATGGTGCACTCTCAGTACAATCTGCTCTGATGCCGCATAGTTAAGCCAGTAT
ACACTCCGCTATCGCTACGTGACTGGGTCATGGCTGCGCCCCGACACCCGCCAACACCCGCTGACGCGCC
CTGACGGGCTTGTCTGCTCCCGGCATCCGCTTACAGACAAGCTGTGACCGTCTCCGGGAGCTGCATGTGT
CAGAGGTTTTCACCGTCATCACCGAAACGCGCGAGGCAGCTGCGGTAAAGCTCATCAGCGTGGTCGTGAA
GCGATTCACAGATGTCTGCCTGTTCATCCGCGTCCAGCTCGTTGAGTTTCTCCAGAAGCGTTAATGTCTG
GCTTCTGATAAAGCGGGCCATGTTAAGGGCGGTTTTTTCCTGTTTGGTCACTGATGCCTCCGTGTAAGGG
GGATTTCTGTTCATGGGGGTAATGATACCGATGAAACGAGAGAGGATGCTCACGATACGGGTTACTGATG
ATGAACATGCCCGGTTACTGGAACGTTGTGAGGGTAAACAACTGGCGGTATGGATGCGGCGGGACCAGAG
AAAAATCACTCAGGGTCAATGCCAGCGCTTCGTTAATACAGATGTAGGTGTTCCACAGGGTAGCCAGCAG
CATCCTGCGATGCAGATCCGGAACATAATGGTGCAGGGCGCTGACTTCCGCGTTTCCAGACTTTACGAAA
CACGGAAACCGAAGACCATTCATGTTGTTGCTCAGGTCGCAGACGTTTTGCAGCAGCAGTCGCTTCACGT
TCGCTCGCGTATCGGTGATTCATTCTGCTAACCAGTAAGGCAACCCCGCCAGCCTAGCCGGGTCCTCAAC
GACAGGAGCACGATCATGCGCACCCGTGGGGCCGCCATGCCGGCGATAATGGCCTGCTTCTCGCCGAAAC
GTTTGGTGGCGGGACCAGTGACGAAGGCTTGAGCGAGGGCGTGCAAGATTCCGAATACCGCAAGCGACAG
GCCGATCATCGTCGCGCTCCAGCGAAAGCGGTCCTCGCCGAAAATGACCCAGAGCGCTGCCGGCACCTGT
CCTACGAGTTGCATGATAAAGAAGACAGTCATAAGTGCGGCGACGATAGTCATGCCCCGCGCCCACCGGA
AGGAGCTGACTGGGTTGAAGGCTCTCAAGGGCATCGGTCGAGATCCCGGTGCCTAATGAGTGAGCTAACT
TACATTAATTGCGTTGCGCTCACTGCCCGCTTTCCAGTCGGGAAACCTGTCGTGCCAGCTGCATTAATGA
ATCGGCCAACGCGCGGGGAGAGGCGGTTTGCGTATTGGGCGCCAGGGTGGTTTTTCTTTTCACCAGTGAG
ACGGGCAACAGCTGATTGCCCTTCACCGCCTGGCCCTGAGAGAGTTGCAGCAAGCGGTCCACGCTGGTTT
GCCCCAGCAGGCGAAAATCCTGTTTGATGGTGGTTAACGGCGGGATATAACATGAGCTGTCTTCGGTATC
GTCGTATCCCACTACCGAGATATCCGCACCAACGCGCAGCCCGGACTCGGTAATGGCGCGCATTGCGCCC
AGCGCCATCTGATCGTTGGCAACCAGCATCGCAGTGGGAACGATGCCCTCATTCAGCATTTGCATGGTTT
GTTGAAAACCGGACATGGCACTCCAGTCGCCTTCCCGTTCCGCTATCGGCTGAATTTGATTGCGAGTGAG
ATATTTATGCCAGCCAGCCAGACGCAGACGCGCCGAGACAGAACTTAATGGGCCCGCTAACAGCGCGATT
TGCTGGTGACCCAATGCGACCAGATGCTCCACGCCCAGTCGCGTACCGTCTTCATGGGAGAAAATAATAC
TGTTGATGGGTGTCTGGTCAGAGACATCAAGAAATAACGCCGGAACATTAGTGCAGGCAGCTTCCACAGC
AATGGCATCCTGGTCATCCAGCGGATAGTTAATGATCAGCCCACTGACGCGTTGCGCGAGAAGATTGTGC
ACCGCCGCTTTACAGGCTTCGACGCCGCTTCGTTCTACCATCGACACCACCACGCTGGCACCCAGTTGAT
CGGCGCGAGATTTAATCGCCGCGACAATTTGCGACGGCGCGTGCAGGGCCAGACTGGAGGTGGCAACGCC
AATCAGCAACGACTGTTTGCCCGCCAGTTGTTGTGCCACGCGGTTGGGAATGTAATTCAGCTCCGCCATC
GCCGCTTCCACTTTTTCCCGCGTTTTCGCAGAAACGTGGCTGGCCTGGTTCACCACGCGGGAAACGGTCT
GATAAGAGACACCGGCATACTCTGCGACATCGTATAACGTTACTGGTTTCACATTCACCACCCTGAATTG
ACTCTCTTCCGGGCGCTATCATGCCATACCGCGAAAGGTTTTGCGCCATTCGATGGTGTCCGGGATCTCG
ACGCTCTCCCTTATGCGACTCCTGCATTAGGAAGCAGCCCAGTAGTAGGTTGAGGCCGTTGAGCACCGCC
GCCGCAAGGAATGGTGCATGCAAGGAGATGGCGCCCAACAGTCCCCCGGCCACGGGGCCTGCCACCATAC
CCACGCCGAAACAAGCGCTCATGAGCCCGA
Features (pLannotate 1.2.2; 22 found; start..end, strand, type, name):
    129..147     +  promoter       T7 promoter: promoter for bacteriophage T7 RNA polymerase
    148..172     +  protein_bind   lac operator: The lac repressor binds to the lac operator to inhibit transcription in E. coli. This inhibition can be relieved by adding lactose or isopropyl-β-D-thiogalactopyranoside (IPTG). lac repressor encoded by lacI
    187..209     +  RBS            RBS: efficient ribosome binding site from bacteriophage T7 gene 10 (Olins and Rangwala, 1989)
    222..239     +  CDS            7xHis (fragment): 6xHis affinity tag
    240..953     +  CDS            EGFP: EGFP is a basic (constitutively fluorescent) green fluorescent protein published in 1996, derived from Aequorea victoria. It is reported to be a rapidly-maturing weak dimer with moderate acid sensitivity.
   1046..1077    -  misc_feature   MCS (fragment): pBluescript multiple cloning site
   1139..1441    +  CDS            ccdB: CcdB, a bacterial toxin that poisons DNA gyrase; ccdB; Plasmids containing the ccdB gene cannot be propagated in standard E. coli strains.
   1461..1478    +  CDS            9xHis (fragment): 9xHis affinity tag
   1488..1537    +  CDS            SET1 (fragment): solubility-enhancement tag derived from T7 phage gene 10B
   1545..1592    +  terminator     T7 terminator: transcription terminator for bacteriophage T7 RNA polymerase
   1629..2057    +  rep_origin     f1 ori (sequence partly withheld): f1 bacteriophage origin of replication; arrow indicates direction of (+) strand synthesis
   2110..2167    +  promoter       AmpR promoter (fragment): bla
   2176..2991    -  CDS            KanR: aminoglycoside phosphotransferase; aph(3')-Ia; confers resistance to kanamycin in bacteria or G418 (Geneticin®) in eukaryotes
   3113..3701    +  rep_origin     ori: high-copy-number ColE1/pMB1/pBR322/pUC origin of replication
   3887..4026    -  misc_feature   bom: basis of mobility region from pBR322
   4128..4319    -  CDS            rop: Rop protein, which maintains plasmids at low copy number; rop
   4336..4716    +  CDS            YPB1_ECOLX: Protein predicted: Swiss-Prot protein existence level 4. From Escherichia coli.
   4788..5079    -  CDS            TcR (fragment): tetracycline efflux protein; tet; confers resistance to tetracycline
   5094..5115    -  protein_bind   CAP binding site: CAP binding activates transcription in the presence of cAMP. E. coli catabolite activator protein
   5128..6210    -  CDS            lacI: lac repressor; lacI; The lac repressor binds to the lac operator to inhibit transcription in E. coli. This inhibition can be relieved by adding lactose or isopropyl-β-D-thiogalactopyranoside (IPTG).
   6211..6288    -  promoter       lacI promoter: lacI
   6296..107     -  CDS            TcR (fragment) (across the origin): tetracycline efflux protein; tet; confers resistance to tetracycline
