[The description below was written by a language model from this plasmid's Addgene catalogue record and pLannotate feature annotations shown in this document.]
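Description:
pCoofy61 is an empty bacterial expression backbone of about 6.5 kb, derived from the pET-type vector pETM-NG and designed for parallel sequence- and ligation-independent cloning (SLIC) in E. coli. It replicates from a pBR322-type ColE1 origin accompanied by the bom region and the rop gene, consistent with its listing as a low-copy plasmid. Selection is by kanamycin resistance (aminoglycoside phosphotransferase), and an f1 origin is also present. Short tetracycline-resistance fragments in the annotation appear to be non-functional backbone remnants.

The expression cassette is a standard T7lac arrangement: a T7 promoter followed by a lac operator and the T7 gene 10 ribosome binding site, with lacI carried on the plasmid under its own promoter so that expression is repressed until induced with IPTG in a host supplying T7 RNA polymerase. Translation begins with a His6 tag fused to EGFP. According to the record this is followed by a PreScission (3C) protease cleavage site, which the feature table does not annotate separately. Downstream sits a ccdB toxin gene, which occupies the cloning position and is followed by a short annotated His-tag fragment and the T7 terminator. For cloning, the vector is linearized by PCR with primers that anneal at the 3C site and downstream of the cassette, so the gene of interest replaces ccdB. Because CcdB poisons DNA gyrase, any carried-over parental plasmid kills standard cloning strains, giving background-free selection; the unmodified vector must therefore be kept in the ccdB-tolerant strain DB3.1.

The resulting constructs produce target proteins with an N-terminal His6-EGFP fusion. This allows affinity purification and fluorescence monitoring, and the tag can be removed by protease cleavage.
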