Addgene plasmid #122013: pCoofy61
Purpose: (Empty Backbone) E.coli vector for parallel SLIC cloning containing N-terminal His6-eGFP with PreScission Cleavage site
Depositing lab: Peggy Stolt-Bergner & Sabine Suppmann. Depositing organization: Max Planck Institute of Biochemistry. Publication: A new method to customize protein expression vectors for fast, efficient and background free parallel cloning. Scholz J, Besir H, Strasser C, Suppmann S. BMC Biotechnol. 2013 Feb 14;13(1):12. 10.1186/1472-6750-13-12 PubMed 23410102.
Backbone
  Vector backbone: pETM-NG
  Backbone manufacturer: Novagen
  Backbone size (bp): 6472
  Vector type: Bacterial Expression
  Tag / fusion protein: His6-eGFP (N terminal on insert)
Growth in bacteria
  Bacterial resistance: Kanamycin, 50 μg/mL
  Growth temperature: 37°C
  Growth strain: DB3.1
  Copy number: Low Copy
Gene/Insert
  Gene/Insert name: None
Terms and licenses: Academic/Nonprofit Terms; Industry Terms: Not Available to Industry
Depositor comments: ccdB Survival cells are NOT suitable for the unmodified plasmid containing the ccdB gene. The plasmid is provided in the recommended DB3.1 strain. Please see supplemental file for LP1 and LP2 primers to use for SLIC cloning. A detailed protocol for using pCoofy plasmids is available at https://p4eu.org/wiki . Use one of the following linearization primer pairs for SLIC cloning. Choose one LP1 forward vector primer and one LP2 reverse vector primer: LP1 forward vector primer: SLIC Primer (3C site) 5' GGGCCCCTGGAACAGAACTTCCAG 3' LP2 reverse vector primer: SLIC Primer 5' CGCCATTAACCTGATGTTCTGGGG 3' Test each preparation of the plasmid by transforming it into non-resistant cells (ex. DH5a) to ensure negative selection by ccdB kills all the transformed cells as expected.
How to cite: pCoofy61 was a gift from Peggy Stolt-Bergner & Sabine Suppmann (Addgene plasmid # 122013 ; http://n2t.net/addgene:122013 ; RRID:Addgene_122013)
